>Addgene plasmid #146513 | pCIneo-lambdaN-HA-HsTNRC6C-DUF-MID2-Cterm_H | depositor full sequence | sequence record 288959 | Full Sequence
TCAATATTGGCCATTAGCCATATTATTCATTGGTTATATAGCATAAATCAATATTGGCTATTGGCCATTG
CATACGTTGTATCTATATCATAATATGTACATTTATATTGGCTCATGTCCAATATGACCGCCATGTTGGC
ATTGATTATTGACTAGTTATTAATAGTAATCAATTACGGGGTCATTAGTTCATAGCCCATATATGGAGTT
CCGCGTTACATAACTTACGGTAAATGGCCCGCCTGGCTGACCGCCCAACGACCCCCGCCCATTGACGTCA
ATAATGACGTATGTTCCCATAGTAACGCCAATAGGGACTTTCCATTGACGTCAATGGGTGGAGTATTTAC
GGTAAACTGCCCACTTGGCAGTACATCAAGTGTATCATATGCCAAGTCCGCCCCCTATTGACGTCAATGA
CGGTAAATGGCCCGCCTGGCATTATGCCCAGTACATGACCTTACGGGACTTTCCTACTTGGCAGTACATC
TACGTATTAGTCATCGCTATTACCATGGTGATGCGGTTTTGGCAGTACACCAATGGGCGTGGATAGCGGT
TTGACTCACGGGGATTTCCAAGTCTCCACCCCATTGACGTCAATGGGAGTTTGTTTTGGCACCAAAATCA
ACGGGACTTTCCAAAATGTCGTAACAACTGCGATCGCCCGCCCCGTTGACGCAAATGGGCGGTAGGCGTG
TACGGTGGGAGGTCTATATAAGCAGAGCTCGTTTAGTGAACCGTCAGATCACTAGAAGCTTTATTGCGGT
AGTTTATCACAGTTAAATTGCTAACGCAGTCAGTGCTTCTGACACAACAGTCTCGAACTTAAGCTGCAGT
GACTCTCTTAAGGTAGCCTTGCAGAAGTTGGTCGTGAGGCACTGGGCAGGTAAGTATCAAGGTTACAAGA
CAGGTTTAAGGAGACCAATAGAAACTGGGCTTGTCGAGACAGAGAAGACTCTTGCGTTTCTGATAGGCAC
CTATTGGTCTTACTGACATCCACTTTGCCTTTCTCTCCACAGGTGTCCACTCCCAGTTCAATTACAGCTC
TTAAGGCTAGAGTACTTAATACGACTCACTATAGGCTAGCCACCATGGACGCACAAACACGACGACGTGA
GCGTCGCGCTGAGAAACAAGCTCAATGGAAAGCTGCAAACCCACCGCTCGAGATGGCCTACCCATATGAT
GTTCCAGATTACGCTTCACTCGACTCTAGCATCAACTGGCCCCCAGAATTCCATCCGGGAGTTCCATGGA
AAGGACTGCAGAATATTGACCCTGAGAATGACCCTGACGTCACTCCTGGCAGTGTCCCCACTGGGCCTAC
CATCAACACCACCATCCAGGATGTCAACCGCTACCTCCTCAAGAGTGGAGGTAAACTGTCAGACATCAAA
TCGACGTGGTCCTCTGGCCCTACCTCCCACACGCAAGCCTCTCTGTCTCATGAACTATGGAAGGTGCCCA
GAAACAGTACTGCACCCACGAGGCCACCTCCAGGGTTAACCAATCCCAAGCCCTCCTCCACCTGGGGTGC
CAGCCCCCTCGGCTGGACCAGCTCCTACTCCTCGGGTTCTGCCTGGAGCACCGACACCTCAGGACCCACT
TCCAGCTGGCAGTCCAGCAGCGCGTCCAGCCAGCCGCGGCTCAGCGCAGCGGGCAGCTCCCATGGCCTGG
TACGCAGCGACGCTGGCCACTGGAACGCCCCGTGCCTGGGTGGCAAGGGGAGCAGTGAGCTGCTGTGGGG
CGGGGTGCCCCAGTACTCCAGCAGCCTGTGGGGCCCGCCCAGCGCCGACGACAGCAGGGTGATAGGCAGC
CCCACGCCGCTAACCACCCTGCTGCCTGGGGACCTGCTCAGCGGGGAGTCCCTGTAGGCGGCCGCTTCCC
TTTAGTGAGGGTTAATGCTTCGAGCAGACATGATAAGATACATTGATGAGTTTGGACAAACCACAACTAG
AATGCAGTGAAAAAAATGCTTTATTTGTGAAATTTGTGATGCTATTGCTTTATTTGTAACCATTATAAGC
TGCAATAAACAAGTTAACAACAACAATTGCATTCATTTTATGTTTCAGGTTCAGGGGGAGATGTGGGAGG
TTTTTTAAAGCAAGTAAAACCTCTACAAATGTGGTAAAATCCGATAAGGATCGATCCGGGCTGGCGTAAT
AGCGAAGAGGCCCGCACCGATCGCCCTTCCCAACAGTTGCGCAGCCTGAATGGCGAATGG
[124 nt withheld, positions 2231-2354]
C
[91 nt withheld, positions 2356-2446]
A
[49 nt withheld, positions 2448-2496]
CCTTTGACGTTGGAGTCCACGTTCTTT
[37 nt withheld, positions 2524-2560]
ACCCTATCTCGGTCTATTCTTTTGATTTATAAGGGATTTTGCCGATTTCGGCCTATTGGTTAAAAAATGA
GCTGATTTAACAAAAATTTAACGCGAATTTTAACAAAATATTAACGCTTACAATTTCCTGATGCGGTATT
TTCTCCTTACGCATCTGTGCGGTATTTCACACCGCATACGCGGATCTGCGCAGCACCATGGCCTGAAATA
ACCTCTGAAAGAGGAACTTGGTTAGGTACCTTCTGAGGCGGAAAGAACCAGCTGTGGAATGTGTGTCAGT
TAGGGTGTGGAAAGTCCCCAGGCTCCCCAGCAGGCAGAAGTATGCAAAGCATGCATCTCAATTAGTCAGC
AACCAGGTGTGGAAAGTCCCCAGGCTCCCCAGCAGGCAGAAGTATGCAAAGCATGCATCTCAATTAGTCA
GCAACCATAGTCCCGCCCCTAACTCCGCCCATCCCGCCCCTAACTCCGCCCAGTTCCGCCCATTCTCCGC
CCCATGGCTGACTAATTTTTTTTATTTATGCAGAGGCCGAGGCCGCCTCGGCCTCTGAGCTATTCCAGAA
GTAGTGAGGAGGCTTTTTTGGAGGCCTAGGCTTTTGCAAAAAGCTTGATTCTTCTGACACAACAGTCTCG
AACTTAAGGCTAGAGCCACCATGATTGAACAAGATGGATTGCACGCAGGTTCTCCGGCCGCTTGGGTGGA
GAGGCTATTCGGCTATGACTGGGCACAACAGACAATCGGCTGCTCTGATGCCGCCGTGTTCCGGCTGTCA
GCGCAGGGGCGCCCGGTTCTTTTTGTCAAGACCGACCTGTCCGGTGCCCTGAATGAACTGCAGGACGAGG
CAGCGCGGCTATCGTGGCTGGCCACGACGGGCGTTCCTTGCGCAGCTGTGCTCGACGTTGTCACTGAAGC
GGGAAGGGACTGGCTGCTATTGGGCGAAGTGCCGGGGCAGGATCTCCTGTCATCTCACCTTGCTCCTGCC
GAGAAAGTATCCATCATGGCTGATGCAATGCGGCGGCTGCATACGCTTGATCCGGCTACCTGCCCATTCG
ACCACCAAGCGAAACATCGCATCGAGCGAGCACGTACTCGGATGGAAGCCGGTCTTGTCGATCAGGATGA
TCTGGACGAAGAGCATCAGGGGCTCGCGCCAGCCGAACTGTTCGCCAGGCTCAAGGCGCGCATGCCCGAC
GGCGAGGATCTCGTCGTGACCCATGGCGATGCCTGCTTGCCGAATATCATGGTGGAAAATGGCCGCTTTT
CTGGATTCATCGACTGTGGCCGGCTGGGTGTGGCGGACCGCTATCAGGACATAGCGTTGGCTACCCGTGA
TATTGCTGAAGAGCTTGGCGGCGAATGGGCTGACCGCTTCCTCGTGCTTTACGGTATCGCCGCTCCCGAT
TCGCAGCGCATCGCCTTCTATCGCCTTCTTGACGAGTTCTTCTGAGCGGGACTCTGGGGTTCGAAATGAC
CGACCAAGCGACGCCCAACCTGCCATCACGATGGCCGCAATAAAATATCTTTATTTTCATTACATCTGTG
TGTTGGTTTTTTGTGTGAATCGATAGCGATAAGGATCCGCGTATGGTGCACTCTCAGTACAATCTGCTCT
GATGCCGCATAGTTAAGCCAGCCCCGACACCCGCCAACACCCGCTGACGCGCCCTGACGGGCTTGTCTGC
TCCCGGCATCCGCTTACAGACAAGCTGTGACCGTCTCCGGGAGCTGCATGTGTCAGAGGTTTTCACCGTC
ATCACCGAAACGCGCGAGACGAAAGGGCCTCGTGATACGCCTATTTTTATAGGTTAATGTCATGATAATA
ATGGTTTCTTAGACGTCAGGTGGCACTTTTCGGGGAAATGTGCGCGGAACCCCTATTTGTTTATTTTTCT
AAATACATTCAAATATGTATCCGCTCATGAGACAATAACCCTGATAAATGCTTCAATAATATTGAAAAAG
GAAGAGTATGAGTATTCAACATTTCCGTGTCGCCCTTATTCCCTTTTTTGCGGCATTTTGCCTTCCTGTT
TTTGCTCACCCAGAAACGCTGGTGAAAGTAAAAGATGCTGAAGATCAGTTGGGTGCACGAGTGGGTTACA
TCGAACTGGATCTCAACAGCGGTAAGATCCTTGAGAGTTTTCGCCCCGAAGAACGTTTTCCAATGATGAG
CACTTTTAAAGTTCTGCTATGTGGCGCGGTATTATCCCGTATTGACGCCGGGCAAGAGCAACTCGGTCGC
CGCATACACTATTCTCAGAATGACTTGGTTGAGTACTCACCAGTCACAGAAAAGCATCTTACGGATGGCA
TGACAGTAAGAGAATTATGCAGTGCTGCCATAACCATGAGTGATAACACTGCGGCCAACTTACTTCTGAC
AACGATCGGAGGACCGAAGGAGCTAACCGCTTTTTTGCACAACATGGGGGATCATGTAACTCGCCTTGAT
CGTTGGGAACCGGAGCTGAATGAAGCCATACCAAACGACGAGCGTGACACCACGATGCCTGTAGCAATGG
CAACAACGTTGCGCAAACTATTAACTGGCGAACTACTTACTCTAGCTTCCCGGCAACAATTAATAGACTG
GATGGAGGCGGATAAAGTTGCAGGACCACTTCTGCGCTCGGCCCTTCCGGCTGGCTGGTTTATTGCTGAT
AAATCTGGAGCCGGTGAGCGTGGGTCTCGCGGTATCATTGCAGCACTGGGGCCAGATGGTAAGCCCTCCC
GTATCGTAGTTATCTACACGACGGGGAGTCAGGCAACTATGGATGAACGAAATAGACAGATCGCTGAGAT
AGGTGCCTCACTGATTAAGCATTGGTAACTGTCAGACCAAGTTTACTCATATATACTTTAGATTGATTTA
AAACTTCATTTTTAATTTAAAAGGATCTAGGTGAAGATCCTTTTTGATAATCTCATGACCAAAATCCCTT
AACGTGAGTTTTCGTTCCACTGAGCGTCAGACCCCGTAGAAAAGATCAAAGGATCTTCTTGAGATCCTTT
TTTTCTGCGCGTAATCTGCTGCTTGCAAACAAAAAAACCACCGCTACCAGCGGTGGTTTGTTTGCCGGAT
CAAGAGCTACCAACTCTTTTTCCGAAGGTAACTGGCTTCAGCAGAGCGCAGATACCAAATACTGTTCTTC
TAGTGTAGCCGTAGTTAGGCCACCACTTCAAGAACTCTGTAGCACCGCCTACATACCTCGCTCTGCTAAT
CCTGTTACCAGTGGCTGCTGCCAGTGGCGATAAGTCGTGTCTTACCGGGTTGGACTCAAGACGATAGTTA
CCGGATAAGGCGCAGCGGTCGGGCTGAACGGGGGGTTCGTGCACACAGCCCAGCTTGGAGCGAACGACCT
ACACCGAACTGAGATACCTACAGCGTGAGCTATGAGAAAGCGCCACGCTTCCCGAAGGGAGAAAGGCGGA
CAGGTATCCGGTAAGCGGCAGGGTCGGAACAGGAGAGCGCACGAGGGAGCTTCCAGGGGGAAACGCCTGG
TATCTTTATAGTCCTGTCGGGTTTCGCCACCTCTGACTTGAGCGTCGATTTTTGTGATGCTCGTCAGGGG
GGCGGAGCCTATGGAAAAACGCCAGCAACGCGGCCTTTTTACGGTTCCTGGCCTTTTGCTGGCCTTTTGC
TCACATGGCTCGACAGATCT
Features (pLannotate 1.2.2; 19 found; start..end, strand, type, name):
    140..517     +  enhancer       CMV enhancer: human cytomegalovirus immediate early enhancer
    518..729     +  promoter       CMV promoter: human cytomegalovirus (CMV) immediate early promoter
    890..1022    +  intron         chimeric intron: chimera between introns from human β-globin and immunoglobulin heavy chain genes
   1067..1085    +  promoter       T7 promoter: promoter for bacteriophage T7 RNA polymerase
   1155..1874    +  CDS            TNRC6C (fragment): TNR6C_HUMAN - Also known as KIAA1582. Experimental evidence at protein level: Swiss-Prot protein existence level 1. Plays a role in RNA-mediated gene silencing by micro-RNAs (miRNAs). Required for miRNA-dependent translational repression of complementary mRNAs by argonaute family proteins. As scaffoldng protein associates with argonaute proteins bound to partially complementary mRNAs and simultaneously can recruit CCR4-NOT and PAN deadenylase complexes. From Homo sapiens (Human).
   1889..1906    -  promoter       T3 promoter (fragment): promoter for bacteriophage T3 RNA polymerase
   1924..2045    -  polyA_signal   SV40 poly(A) signal: SV40 polyadenylation signal
   2068..2136    -  CDS            large T antigen (fragment): large T antigen from SV40 (simian virus 40)
   2160..2227    +  CDS            lacZα (fragment): LacZα fragment of β-galactosidase; lacZ fragment
   2231..2659    +  rep_origin     f1 ori (sequence partly withheld): f1 bacteriophage origin of replication; arrow indicates direction of (+) strand synthesis
   2687..2738    -  misc_feature   bom (fragment): basis of mobility region from pBR322
   2803..3160    +  promoter       SV40 promoter: SV40 enhancer and early promoter
   3211..4002    +  CDS            neo: KKA2_KLEPN - Also known as kan, nptII. Experimental evidence at protein level: Swiss-Prot protein existence level 1. Resistance to kanamycin, neomycin, paromomycin, ribostamycin, butirosin and gentamicin B. From Klebsiella pneumoniae.
   4069..4117    +  polyA_signal   poly(A) signal: synthetic polyadenylation signal
   4137..4191    -  misc_feature   bom (fragment): basis of mobility region from pBR322
   4293..4328    -  CDS            rop (fragment): Rop protein, which maintains plasmids at low copy number; rop
   4423..4527    +  promoter       AmpR promoter: bla
   4528..5388    +  CDS            AmpR: β-lactamase; bla; confers resistance to ampicillin, carbenicillin, and related antibiotics
   5559..6147    +  rep_origin     ori: high-copy-number ColE1/pMB1/pBR322/pUC origin of replication
