[The description below was written by a language model from this plasmid's Addgene catalogue record and pLannotate feature annotations shown in this document.]
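Description:
pCIneo-lambdaN-HA-HsTNRC6C-DUF-MID2-Cterm_H is a mammalian expression plasmid of about 6.2 kb built on the pCI-neo backbone. It is propagated in E. coli as a high-copy plasmid through a ColE1/pUC-type origin with ampicillin selection (AmpR). An f1 origin is also present, which permits single-stranded DNA production. For selection in mammalian cells, the backbone carries a neomycin phosphotransferase gene driven by the SV40 enhancer/early promoter and terminated by a synthetic poly(A) signal, which allows G418 selection of stable transfectants.

The expression cassette consists of the human CMV immediate-early enhancer and promoter, a chimeric β-globin/immunoglobulin intron that improves transcript processing, the coding insert and an SV40 polyadenylation signal. T7 and T3 promoter sequences flank the cloning region. The insert is a C-terminal fragment of human TNRC6C, a GW182-family protein that scaffolds Argonaute complexes and recruits deadenylases during miRNA-mediated silencing. By its name, the fragment covers the DUF, MID2 and C-terminal regions, and the depositor states that it derives from isoform 2. The annotated TNRC6C segment spans roughly 720 nt.

The plasmid name indicates an N-terminal lambdaN peptide and an HA epitope tag. Neither was picked up by the automated annotation, although there is a short unannotated stretch just upstream of the TNRC6C fragment where they could lie. The lambdaN peptide binds boxB RNA hairpins, so fusions of this kind are typically used in tethering assays, where the protein fragment is artificially recruited to a boxB-containing reporter mRNA to test its silencing activity independently of miRNA targeting. This fits the associated study mapping the C-terminal silencing domain of GW182 proteins. The HA tag allows detection of the expressed protein. The depositor sequence may be theoretical rather than fully verified.
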