Addgene plasmid #146513: pCIneo-lambdaN-HA-HsTNRC6C-DUF-MID2-Cterm_H
Purpose: Mammalian Expression of HsTNRC6C-DUF-MID2-Cterm
Depositing lab: Elisa Izaurralde. Depositing organization: Max Planck Institute for Developmental Biology. Publication: A C-terminal silencing domain in GW182 is essential for miRNA function. Eulalio A, Helms S, Fritzsch C, Fauser M, Izaurralde E. RNA. 2009 Jun;15(6):1067-77. doi: 10.1261/rna.1605509. Epub 2009 Apr 21. PubMed 19383769.
Backbone
  Vector backbone: pCI-neo
  Vector type: Mammalian Expression
Growth in bacteria
  Bacterial resistance: Ampicillin, 100 μg/mL
  Growth temperature: 37°C
  Growth strain: DH5alpha
  Copy number: High Copy
Gene/Insert
  Gene/Insert name: HsTNRC6C-DUF-MID2-Cterm
  Species: H. sapiens (human)
  Entrez Gene: TNRC6C
  Cloning method: Unknown
Terms and licenses: Academic/Nonprofit Terms; Industry Terms: Not Available to Industry
Depositor comments: Hs TNRC6C isoform2 given by NCBI:NM_018996.3 Plasmids from this collection were made available to the research community and donated after the lab closed. Please note that the sequence provided by the depositing laboratory may be theoretical/predicted or based on Sanger sequencing results. There may be discrepancies between sequencing results obtained by Addgene and the depositor sequence. If an Addgene verified sequence is not available, please contact before placing your order to request that our lab fully sequence the plasmid.
How to cite: pCIneo-lambdaN-HA-HsTNRC6C-DUF-MID2-Cterm_H was a gift from Elisa Izaurralde (Addgene plasmid # 146513 ; http://n2t.net/addgene:146513 ; RRID:Addgene_146513)
